>Addgene plasmid #234440 | pAAV-syn-flex-iGluSnFR4f-PDGFR-WPRE | addgene full sequence | sequence record 465720 | Addgene NGS Result
GTTGGGAAGGGCGATCGGTGCGGGCCTCTTCGCTATTACGCCAGCTGCGCGCTCGCTCGCTCACTGAGGC
CGCCCGGGCAAAGCCCGGGCGTCGGGCGACCTTTGGTCGCCCGGCCTCAGTGAGCGAGCGAGCGCGCAGA
GAGGGAGTGGCCAACTCCATCACTAGGGGTTCCTTGTAGTTAATGATTAACCCGCCATGCTACTTATCTA
CGTAGCCATGCTCTAGGAAGATCTCTGCAGAGGGCCCTGCGTATGAGTGCAAGTGGGTTTTAGGACCAGG
ATGAGGCGGGGTGGGGGTGCCTACCTGACGACCGACCCCGACCCACTGGACAAGCACCCAACCCCCATTC
CCCAAATTGCGCATCCCCTATCAGAGAGGGGGAGGGGAAACAGGATGCGGCGAGGCGCGTGCGCACTGCC
AGCTTCAGCACCGCGGACAGTGCCTTCGCCCCCGCCTGGCGGCGCGCGCCACCGCCGCCTCAGCACTGAA
GGCGCGCTGACGTCACTCGCCGGTCCCCCGCAAACTCCCCTTCCCGGCCACCTTGGTCGCGTCCGCGCCG
CCGCCGGCCCAGCCGGACCGCACCACGCGAGGCGCGAGATAGGGGGGCACGGGCGCGACCATCTGCGCTG
CGGCGCCGGCGACTCAGCGCTGCCTCAGTCTGCGGTGGGCAGCGGAGGAGTCGTGTCGTGCCTGAGAGCG
CAGTCGAATTCAAGCTGCTAGCAAGGATCCCCATAACTTCGTATAAAGTATCCTATACGAAGTTATATCA
AAATAGGAAGACCAATGCTTCACCATCGACCCGAATTGCCAAGCATCACCATCGACCCATAACTTCGTAT
AATGTATGCTATACGAAGTTATACTAGAGCTTTCAACGTGGCTTCTTCTGCCAAAGCATGATGAGGATGA
TAAGGGAGATGATGGTGAGCACCACCAGGGCCAGGATGGCTGAGATCACCACCACCTTAAAGGGCAAGGA
GTGTGGCACCACGATGACCTCCTGCGTGTCCTGGCCCACAGCATTCAGATCCTCTTCTGAGATGAGTTTT
TGTTCGTCGACCTGCAGTTTCAGTGCCTTGTCATTCGGTTCTTTGAACAGTGCTTTCATTTCGTCTGACA
GTTCGAAATTCATGACCAGGGGGTTGTTAAAGTTGTACTCCAGCTTGTGCCCCAGGATGTTGCCGTCCTC
CTTGAAGTCGATGCCCTTTAGCTCGATGCGGTTCACCAGGGTGTCGCCCTCTAACTTCACCTCGGCGCGG
GTCTTGTAGGTTCCGTCGTCCTTGAAGCTGATGGTGCGCTCCTGGACGTAGCCTTCGGGCATGGCGGACT
TGAAGAAGTCGTGCTGCTTCATGTGGTCGGGGTAGCGGGCGAAGCACTGCACGCCGTAGCTCAGGGTGGT
CACGAGGGTGGGCCAGGGCACGGGCAGCTTGCCGGTGGTGCAGATGAACTTCAGGGTTAGCTTGCCGTTG
GTGGCATCGCCCTCGCCCTCGCCGCGCACGCTGAACTTGTGGCCGTTTACGTCGCCGTCCAGCTCGACCA
GGATGGGCACCACCCCGGTGAACAGCTCCTCGCCCTTGCTCATGCTCCCTCCGGTACCGCCCTTGTACAG
CTCGTCCATGCCGAGAGAGTTCCCGGTGGCGGTCACGAACTCCAGCAGGACCATGTGATCGCGCTTCTCG
TTGGGGTCTTTGCTCAGCACGGACTGATAGCTCAGGTAGTGGTTGTCGGGCAGCAGCACGGGGCCGTCGC
CGATGGGGGTGTTCTGCTGGTAGTGGTCGGCGAGCTGCACGCTGCCGTCCTCCACGTTGTGGTGGATGAA
GAAGTTCGCCTTGATGCCGTTCTTCTGCTTGTCGGCGGTGATATAGACCGTGTGGTTCACCAGAATTGGA
TTTTTGAACCACTTATCAAACCATTTTTCCGCTTCACCGGAGGTCTGCACCTGAGCGATGGTGTCATCCA
TCAGCTTTTTGAACTGCGGATCATCTTTACGCAACATACAACCGTAGGCCTCCTGAGACTGCGGCTTGCC
GACGATTTCCCAGTCGTCTGGTTTCTTCGCTTTCGCACGTTCACCGGCCAGCAGTACGTCATCCATCATA
AAGGCAACGGCACGACCGCTTTCCAGGGTGCGGAAAGAGTCACCGTGATCTTTGGCGCTGATGATGCGCA
TATTCATTTTTTGCTCTTCATTCAGTTTGTTGAGCAAAACTTCAGAGGTAGTGCCGGAAGTGACGACTAC
GGCTTTGTCTTTCAGGTTGGCAAAATCTTTGATATCGCCACCCTTTTTGGTCAACAGGCGCGTACCGACC
ACGAAAATAGTGTCAGAGAAAGCCGCGAATTTTTGGCGTTCGACGTTGTTGGTGGTAGAACCACATTCAA
AATCGTAAGTGCCGTTTTGCAGTAGTGGAATACGGTTTTGTGAAGTAATCGGAATCAGTTTTACCTGCAA
GTCCGGTTTGTTGAGTTTCTTTTTCACTGCTTCAACAATGGCGTTGGAGTATTCCTGCGAGTAACCCACC
ACTTTGTGCTGACTGTCTTGATAAGAGAAAGGCACTGAAGAGTCACGGTGACCGACGACAATCACACCGT
TTTTGGCGATTTTGTCCAGCGTGCTGCCTGCGGCGGATCCGTCACCAGTGGAACCTGGAACCCAGAGCAG
CAGTACCCATAGCAGGAGTGTGTCTGTCTCCATGGTGGCGGATCCTAGTATAACTTCGTATAGGATACTT
TATACGAAGTTATCATTGGGATTCTTCCTATTTTGATCCAAGCATCACCATCGACCCTCTAGTCCAGATC
TCACCATCGACCCATAACTTCGTATAGCATACATTATACGAAGTTATGTCCCTCGAAGAGGTTCGAATTC
GATATCAAGCTTATCGATAATCAACCTCTGGATTACAAAATTTGTGAAAGATTGACTGGTATTCTTAACT
ATGTTGCTCCTTTTACGCTATGTGGATACGCTGCTTTAATGCCTTTGTATCATGCTATTGCTTCCCGTAT
GGCTTTCATTTTCTCCTCCTTGTATAAATCCTGGTTGCTGTCTCTTTATGAGGAGTTGTGGCCCGTTGTC
AGGCAACGTGGCGTGGTGTGCACTGTGTTTGCTGACGCAACCCCCACTGGTTGGGGCATTGCCACCACCT
GTCAGCTCCTTTCCGGGACTTTCGCTTTCCCCCTCCCTATTGCCACGGCGGAACTCATCGCCGCCTGCCT
TGCCCGCTGCTGGACAGGGGCTCGGCTGTTGGGCACTGACAATTCCGTGGTGTTGTCGGGGAAATCATCG
TCCTTTCCTTGGCTGCTCGCCTGTGTTGCCACCTGGATTCTGCGCGGGACGTCCTTCTGCTACGTCCCTT
CGGCCCTCAATCCAGCGGACCTTCCTTCCCGCGGCCTGCTGCCGGCTCTGCGGCCTCTTCCGCGTCTTCG
CCTTCGCCCTCAGACGAGTCGGATCTCCCTTTGGGCCGCCTCCCCGCATCGATACCGTCGACCCGGGCGG
CCGCTTCGAGCAGACATGATAAGATACATTGATGAGTTTGGACAAACCACAACTAGAATGCAGTGAAAAA
AATGCTTTATTTGTGAAATTTGTGATGCTATTGCTTTATTTGTAACCATTATAAGCTGCAATAAACAAGT
TAACAACAACAATTGCATTCATTTTATGTTTCAGGTTCAGGGGGAGATGTGGGAGGTTTTTTAAAGCAAG
TAAAACCTCTACAAATGTGGTAAAATCGATAAGGATCTTCCTAGAGCATGGCTACGTAGATAAGTAGCAT
GGCGGGTTAATCATTAACTACAAGGAACCCCTAGTGATGGAGTTGGCCACTCCCTCTCTGCGCGCTCGCT
CGCTCACTGAGGCCGGGCGACCAAAGGTCGCCCGACGCCCGGGCTTTGCCCGGGCGGCCTCAGTGAGCGA
GCGAGCGCGCAGCTGCATTAATGAATCGGCCAACGCGCGGGGAGAGGCGGTTTGCGTATTGGGCGCTCTT
CCGCTTCCTCGCTCACTGACTCGCTGCGCTCGGTCGTTCGGCTGCGGCGAGCGGTATCAGCTCACTCAAA
GGCGGTAATACGGTTATCCACAGAATCAGGGGATAACGCAGGAAAGAACATGTGAGCAAAAGGCCAGCAA
AAGGCCAGGAACCGTAAAAAGGCCGCGTTGCTGGCGTTTTTCCATAGGCTCCGCCCCCCTGACGAGCATC
ACAAAAATCGACGCTCAAGTCAGAGGTGGCGAAACCCGACAGGACTATAAAGATACCAGGCGTTTCCCCC
TGGAAGCTCCCTCGTGCGCTCTCCTGTTCCGACCCTGCCGCTTACCGGATACCTGTCCGCCTTTCTCCCT
TCGGGAAGCGTGGCGCTTTCTCATAGCTCACGCTGTAGGTATCTCAGTTCGGTGTAGGTCGTTCGCTCCA
AGCTGGGCTGTGTGCACGAACCCCCCGTTCAGCCCGACCGCTGCGCCTTATCCGGTAACTATCGTCTTGA
GTCCAACCCGGTAAGACACGACTTATCGCCACTGGCAGCAGCCACTGGTAACAGGATTAGCAGAGCGAGG
TATGTAGGCGGTGCTACAGAGTTCTTGAAGTGGTGGCCTAACTACGGCTACACTAGAAGAACAGTATTTG
GTATCTGCGCTCTGCTGAAGCCAGTTACCTTCGGAAAAAGAGTTGGTAGCTCTTGATCCGGCAAACAAAC
CACCGCTGGTAGCGGTGGTTTTTTTGTTTGCAAGCAGCAGATTACGCGCAGAAAAAAAGGATCTCAAGAA
GATCCTTTGATCTTTTCTACGGGGTCTGACGCTCAGTGGAACGAAAACTCACGTTAAGGGATTTTGGTCA
TGAGATTATCAAAAAGGATCTTCACCTAGATCCTTTTAAATTAAAAATGAAGTTTTAAATCAATCTAAAG
TATATATGAGTAAACTTGGTCTGACAGTTACCAATGCTTAATCAGTGAGGCACCTATCTCAGCGATCTGT
CTATTTCGTTCATCCATAGTTGCCTGACTCCCCGTCGTGTAGATAACTACGATACGGGAGGGCTTACCAT
CTGGCCCCAGTGCTGCAATGATACCGCGAGACCCACGCTCACCGGCTCCAGATTTATCAGCAATAAACCA
GCCAGCCGGAAGGGCCGAGCGCAGAAGTGGTCCTGCAACTTTATCCGCCTCCATCCAGTCTATTAATTGT
TGCCGGGAAGCTAGAGTAAGTAGTTCGCCAGTTAATAGTTTGCGCAACGTTGTTGCCATTGCTACAGGCA
TCGTGGTGTCACGCTCGTCGTTTGGTATGGCTTCATTCAGCTCCGGTTCCCAACGATCAAGGCGAGTTAC
ATGATCCCCCATGTTGTGCAAAAAAGCGGTTAGCTCCTTCGGTCCTCCGATCGTTGTCAGAAGTAAGTTG
GCCGCAGTGTTATCACTCATGGTTATGGCAGCACTGCATAATTCTCTTACTGTCATGCCATCCGTAAGAT
GCTTTTCTGTGACTGGTGAGTACTCAACCAAGTCATTCTGAGAATAGTGTATGCGGCGACCGAGTTGCTC
TTGCCCGGCGTCAATACGGGATAATACCGCGCCACATAGCAGAACTTTAAAAGTGCTCATCATTGGAAAA
CGTTCTTCGGGGCGAAAACTCTCAAGGATCTTACCGCTGTTGAGATCCAGTTCGATGTAACCCACTCGTG
CACCCAACTGATCTTCAGCATCTTTTACTTTCACCAGCGTTTCTGGGTGAGCAAAAACAGGAAGGCAAAA
TGCCGCAAAAAAGGGAATAAGGGCGACACGGAAATGTTGAATACTCATACTCTTCCTTTTTCAATATTAT
TGAAGCATTTATCAGGGTTATTGTCTCATGAGCGGATACATATTTGAATGTATTTAGAAAAATAAACAAA
TAGGGGTTCCGCGCACATTTCCCCGAAAAGTGCCACCTAAATTGTAAGCGTTAATATTTTGTTAAAATTC
GCGTTAAATTTTTGTTAAATCAGCTCATTTTTTAACCAATAGGCCGAAATCGGCAAAATCCCTTATAAAT
CAAAAGAATAGACCGAGATAGGGT
[37 nt withheld, positions 6045-6081]
AAAGAACGTGGACTCCAACGTCAAAGG
[49 nt withheld, positions 6109-6157]
T
[91 nt withheld, positions 6159-6249]
G
[124 nt withheld, positions 6251-6374]
CCCATTCGCCATTCAGGCTGCGCAACT
Features (pLannotate 1.2.2; 22 found; start..end, strand, type, name):
     42..174     -  repeat_region  AAV2 ITR (fragment): inverted terminal repeat of adeno-associated virus serotype 2 inverted
    256..703     +  promoter       hSyn promoter: human synapsin I promoter; confers neuron-specific expression (Kügler et al., 2003)
    733..766     -  protein_bind   lox2272: Cre-mediated recombination occurs in the 8-bp core sequence (GGATACTT). lox2272 sites are compatible with each other, but incompatible with loxP or loxN sites (Lee and Saito, 1988). Cre recombinase
    829..862     -  protein_bind   loxP: Cre-mediated recombination occurs in the 8-bp core sequence (GCATACAT). Cre recombinase
    876..1022    -  CDS            PDGFRβ TM domain: transmembrane domain from platelet derived growth factor receptor beta
   1071..1139    -  CDS            gltI (fragment): GLTI_ECOLI - Also known as ybeJ, yzzK. Experimental evidence at protein level: Swiss-Prot protein existence level 1. Part of the ABC transporter complex GltIJKL involved in glutamate and aspartate uptake. Binds to both glutamate and aspartate. From Escherichia coli (strain K12).
   1152..1868    -  CDS            cEGFP: cEGFP is a basic (constitutively fluorescent) green fluorescent protein published in 2008, derived from Aequorea victoria.
   1884..2624    -  CDS            gltI (fragment): GLTI_ECOLI - Also known as ybeJ, yzzK. Experimental evidence at protein level: Swiss-Prot protein existence level 1. Part of the ABC transporter complex GltIJKL involved in glutamate and aspartate uptake. Binds to both glutamate and aspartate. From Escherichia coli (strain K12).
   2631..2693    -  sig_peptide    Igκ leader: leader sequence from mouse immunoglobulin κ light chain
   2710..2743    +  protein_bind   lox2272: Cre-mediated recombination occurs in the 8-bp core sequence (GGATACTT). lox2272 sites are compatible with each other, but incompatible with loxP or loxN sites (Lee and Saito, 1988). Cre recombinase
   2814..2847    +  protein_bind   loxP: Cre-mediated recombination occurs in the 8-bp core sequence (GCATACAT). Cre recombinase
   2865..2889    +  misc_feature   MCS (fragment): pBluescript multiple cloning site
   2889..3477    +  misc_feature   WPRE: woodchuck hepatitis virus posttranscriptional regulatory element
   3520..3641    -  polyA_signal   SV40 poly(A) signal: SV40 polyadenylation signal
   3664..3732    -  CDS            large T antigen (fragment): large T antigen from SV40 (simian virus 40)
   3803..3936    +  repeat_region  AAV2 ITR: inverted terminal repeat of adeno-associated virus serotype 2 inverted
   3930..3986    -  CDS            lacI (fragment): lac repressor; lacI; The lac repressor binds to the lac operator to inhibit transcription in E. coli. This inhibition can be relieved by adding lactose or isopropyl-β-D-thiogalactopyranoside (IPTG).
   4169..4757    -  rep_origin     ori: high-copy-number ColE1/pMB1/pBR322/pUC origin of replication
   4928..5788    -  CDS            AmpR: β-lactamase; bla; confers resistance to ampicillin, carbenicillin, and related antibiotics
   5789..5893    -  promoter       AmpR promoter: bla
   5946..6374    -  rep_origin     f1 ori (sequence partly withheld): f1 bacteriophage origin of replication; arrow indicates direction of (+) strand synthesis
   6379..47      -  CDS            lacZα (fragment) (across the origin): LacZα fragment of β-galactosidase; lacZ fragment
