[The description below was written by a language model from this plasmid's Addgene catalogue record and pLannotate feature annotations shown in this document.]
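Description:
pAAV-syn-flex-iGluSnFR4f-PDGFR-WPRE is an AAV transfer plasmid for Cre-dependent, neuron-specific expression of the genetically encoded glutamate indicator iGluSnFR4f (variant 9601), the fast-deactivating member of the iGluSnFR4 series with improved sensitivity. It is built on the pAAV-Syn-FLEX backbone, and the sequenced plasmid is about 6.4 kb. In bacteria it is maintained through a high-copy ColE1/pUC-type origin and selected with ampicillin (AmpR under its own bla promoter). An f1 origin and small lacZα and lacI remnants are also present in the backbone. Two AAV2 inverted terminal repeats flank the expression cassette and allow it to be packaged into recombinant AAV particles.

Between the ITRs, the human synapsin I promoter is followed by a FLEX (double-inverted) switch: paired lox2272 and loxP sites in opposing orientations bracket the sensor coding sequence, which lies in the antisense orientation relative to the promoter. Without Cre, no functional transcript is made. Cre recombination inverts the cassette and then excises sites so that it is locked in the sense orientation, restricting expression to Cre-positive neurons. The 1.8 kb insert encodes a mouse Igκ leader for secretion, the E. coli glutamate/aspartate-binding protein GltI split around an inserted Aequorea-derived GFP module (annotated as cEGFP), a Myc epitope, and the PDGFRβ transmembrane domain that anchors the sensor on the extracellular face of the membrane. A WPRE and an SV40 polyadenylation signal downstream support transcript stability and processing. The construct is intended for imaging glutamate release in defined neuronal populations. The depositor notes that the alternative NGR display version matched or outperformed this PDGFR version in all conditions tested.
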