Addgene plasmid #234440: pAAV-syn-flex-iGluSnFR4f-PDGFR-WPRE
Purpose: AAV-mediated expression of glutamate sensor with improved sensitivity and fast deactivation kinetics (4f = fast); NGR vector matches or outperforms PDGFR in all conditions tested.
Depositing lab: GENIE Project. Depositing organization: HHMI, Janelia Research Campus. Publication: Glutamate indicators with increased sensitivity and tailored deactivation rates. Aggarwal A, Negrean A, Chen Y, Iyer R, Reep D, Liu A, Palutla A, Xie ME, MacLennan BJ, Hagihara KM, Kinsey LW, Sun JL, Yao P, Zheng J, Tsang A, Tsegaye G, Zhang Y, Patel RH, Arthur BJ, Hiblot J, Leippe P, Tarnawski M, Marvin JS, Vevea JD, Turaga SC, Tebo AG, Carandini M, Rossi LF, Kleinfeld D, Konnerth A, Svoboda K, Turner GC, Hasseman JP, Podgorski K. Nat Methods. 2026 Feb;23(2):417-425. doi: 10.1038/s41592-025-02965-z. Epub 2025 Dec 23. PubMed 41436654.
Backbone
  Vector backbone: pAAV-Syn-FLEX
  Backbone manufacturer: Scott Sternson
  Vector type: Mammalian Expression, AAV, Cre/Lox
Growth in bacteria
  Bacterial resistance: Ampicillin, 100 μg/mL
  Growth temperature: 37°C
  Growth strain: NEB Stable
  Growth instructions: Depositing lab recommends limiting overnight liquid culture to 16 h at higher temperatures (37 C) to maintain ITR integrity, rather than 30 C for 20 h.
  Copy number: High Copy
Gene/Insert
  Gene/Insert name: iGluSnFR4f-PDGFR (alt name: variant 9601)
  Species: Synthetic; E. coli, A. victoria (jellyfish)
  Insert size (bp): 1821
  Promoter: Synapsin
  Tag / fusion protein: IgK chain (N terminal on insert); Myc epi tag-PDGFR TM Domain (C terminal on insert)
  Cloning method: Restriction Enzyme; 5′ cloning site unknown (unknown if destroyed)
Terms and licenses: Academic/Nonprofit Terms; Industry Terms: Not Available to Industry
Depositor comments: Please visit https://doi.org/10.1101/2025.03.20.643984 for bioRxiv preprint.
How to cite: pAAV-syn-flex-iGluSnFR4f-PDGFR-WPRE was a gift from GENIE Project (Addgene plasmid # 234440 ; http://n2t.net/addgene:234440 ; RRID:Addgene_234440)
